>Addgene plasmid #90379 | pLminP_Luc2P_RE39 | addgene full sequence | sequence record 366370 | Addgene NGS Result
AATGTAGTCTTATGCAATACTCTTGTAGTCTTGCAACATGGTAACGATGAGTTAGCAACATGCCTTACAA
GGAGAGAAAAAGCACCGTGCATGCCGATTGGTGGAAGTAAGGTGGTACGATCGTGCCTTATTAGGAAGGC
AACAGACGGGTCTGACATGGATTGGACGAACCACTGAATTGCCGCATTGCAGAGATATTGTATTTAAGTG
CCTAGCTCGATACATAAACGGGTCTCTCTGGTTAGACCAGATCTGAGCCTGGGAGCTCTCTGGCTAACTA
GGGAACCCACTGCTTAAGCCTCAATAAAGCTTGCCTTGAGTGCTTCAAGTAGTGTGTGCCCGTCTGTTGT
GTGACTCTGGTAACTAGAGATCCCTCAGACCCTTTTAGTCAGTGTGGAAAATCTCTAGCAGTGGCGCCCG
AACAGGGACTTGAAAGCGAAAGGGAAACCAGAGGAGCTCTCTCGACGCAGGACTCGGCTTGCTGAAGCGC
GCACGGCAAGAGGCGAGGGGCGGCGACTGGTGAGTACGCCAAAAATTTTGACTAGCGGAGGCTAGAAGGA
GAGAGATGGGTGCGAGAGCGTCAGTATTAAGCGGGGGAGAATTAGATCGCGATGGGAAAAAATTCGGTTA
AGGCCAGGGGGAAAGAAAAAATATAAATTAAAACATATAGTATGGGCAAGCAGGGAGCTAGAACGATTCG
CAGTTAATCCTGGCCTGTTAGAAACATCAGAAGGCTGTAGACAAATACTGGGACAGCTACAACCATCCCT
TCAGACAGGATCAGAAGAACTTAGATCATTATATAATACAGTAGCAACCCTCTATTGTGTGCATCAAAGG
ATAGAGATAAAAGACACCAAGGAAGCTTTAGACAAGATAGAGGAAGAGCAAAACAAAAGTAAGACCACCG
CACAGCAAGCGGCCGCTGATCTTCAGACCTGGAGGAGGAGATATGAGGGACAATTGGAGAAGTGAATTAT
ATAAATATAAAGTAGTAAAAATTGAACCATTAGGAGTAGCACCCACCAAGGCAAAGAGAAGAGTGGTGCA
GAGAGAAAAAAGAGCAGTGGGAATAGGAGCTTTGTTCCTTGGGTTCTTGGGAGCAGCAGGAAGCACTATG
GGCGCAGCGTCAATGACGCTGACGGTACAGGCCAGACAATTATTGTCTGGTATAGTGCAGCAGCAGAACA
ATTTGCTGAGGGCTATTGAGGCGCAACAGCATCTGTTGCAACTCACAGTCTGGGGCATCAAGCAGCTCCA
GGCAAGAATCCTGGCTGTGGAAAGATACCTAAAGGATCAACAGCTCCTGGGGATTTGGGGTTGCTCTGGA
AAACTCATTTGCACCACTGCTGTGCCTTGGAATGCTAGTTGGAGTAATAAATCTCTGGAACAGATTTGGA
ATCACACGACCTGGATGGAGTGGGACAGAGAAATTAACAATTACACAAGCTTAATACACTCCTTAATTGA
AGAATCGCAAAACCAGCAAGAAAAGAATGAACAAGAATTATTGGAATTAGATAAATGGGCAAGTTTGTGG
AATTGGTTTAACATAACAAATTGGCTGTGGTATATAAAATTATTCATAATGATAGTAGGAGGCTTGGTAG
GTTTAAGAATAGTTTTTGCTGTACTTTCTATAGTGAATAGAGTTAGGCAGGGATATTCACCATTATCGTT
TCAGACCCACCTCCCAACCCCGAGGGGACCCGACAGGCCCGAAGGAATAGAAGAAGAAGGTGGAGAGAGA
GACAGAGACAGATCCATTCGATTAGTGAACGGATCTCGACGGTATCGGTTAACTTTTAAAAGAAAAGGGG
GGATTGGGGGGTACAGTGCAGGGGAAAGAATAGTAGACATAATAGCAACAGACATACAAACTAAAGAATT
ACAAAAACAAATTACAAAAATTCAAAATTTTATCGATCGCACCAGCGTGTGGATCGTAGGTCACGGTGAC
CTACTGTAGGTCACGGTGACCTACTGTAGGTCACGGTGACCTACTGATCCGAGAACAGATCTGGCCTCGG
CGGCCAAGCTTAGACACTAGAGGGTATATAATGGAAGCTCGACTTCCAGCTTGGCAATCCGGTACTGTTG
GTAAAGCCACCATGGAAGATGCCAAAAACATTAAGAAGGGCCCAGCGCCATTCTACCCACTCGAAGACGG
GACCGCCGGCGAGCAGCTGCACAAAGCCATGAAGCGCTACGCCCTGGTGCCCGGCACCATCGCCTTTACC
GACGCACATATCGAGGTGGACATTACCTACGCCGAGTACTTCGAGATGAGCGTTCGGCTGGCAGAAGCTA
TGAAGCGCTATGGGCTGAATACAAACCATCGGATCGTGGTGTGCAGCGAGAATAGCTTGCAGTTCTTCAT
GCCCGTGTTGGGTGCCCTGTTCATCGGTGTGGCTGTGGCCCCAGCTAACGACATCTACAACGAGCGCGAG
CTGCTGAACAGCATGGGCATCAGCCAGCCCACCGTCGTATTCGTGAGCAAGAAAGGGCTGCAAAAGATCC
TCAACGTGCAAAAGAAGCTACCGATCATACAAAAGATCATCATCATGGATAGCAAGACCGACTACCAGGG
CTTCCAAAGCATGTACACCTTCGTGACTTCCCATTTGCCACCCGGCTTCAACGAGTACGACTTCGTGCCC
GAGAGCTTCGACCGGGACAAAACCATCGCCCTGATCATGAACAGTAGTGGCAGTACCGGATTGCCCAAGG
GCGTAGCCCTACCGCACCGCACCGCTTGTGTCCGATTCAGTCATGCCCGCGACCCCATCTTCGGCAACCA
GATCATCCCCGACACCGCTATCCTCAGCGTGGTGCCATTTCACCACGGCTTCGGCATGTTCACCACGCTG
GGCTACTTGATCTGCGGCTTTCGGGTCGTGCTCATGTACCGCTTCGAGGAGGAGCTATTCTTGCGCAGCT
TGCAAGACTATAAGATTCAATCTGCCCTGCTGGTGCCCACACTATTTAGCTTCTTCGCTAAGAGCACTCT
CATCGACAAGTACGACCTAAGCAACTTGCACGAGATCGCCAGCGGCGGGGCGCCGCTCAGCAAGGAGGTA
GGTGAGGCCGTGGCCAAACGCTTCCACCTACCAGGCATCCGCCAGGGCTACGGCCTGACAGAAACAACCA
GCGCCATTCTGATCACCCCCGAAGGGGACGACAAGCCTGGCGCAGTAGGCAAGGTGGTGCCCTTCTTCGA
GGCTAAGGTGGTGGACTTGGACACCGGTAAGACACTGGGTGTGAACCAGCGCGGCGAGCTGTGCGTCCGT
GGCCCCATGATCATGAGCGGCTACGTTAACAACCCCGAGGCTACAAACGCTCTCATCGACAAGGACGGCT
GGCTGCACAGCGGCGACATCGCCTACTGGGACGAGGACGAGCACTTCTTCATCGTGGACCGGCTGAAGAG
CCTGATCAAATACAAGGGCTACCAGGTAGCCCCAGCCGAACTGGAGAGCATCCTGCTGCAACACCCCAAC
ATCTTCGACGCCGGGGTCGCCGGCCTGCCCGACGACGATGCCGGCGAGCTGCCCGCCGCAGTCGTCGTGC
TGGAACACGGTAAAACCATGACCGAGAAGGAGATCGTGGACTATGTGGCCAGCCAGGTTACAACCGCCAA
GAAGCTGCGCGGTGGTGTTGTGTTCGTGGACGAGGTGCCTAAAGGACTGACCGGCAAGTTGGACGCCCGC
AAGATCCGCGAGATTCTCATTAAGGCCAAGAAGGGCGGCAAGATCGCCGTGAATTCTCACGGCTTCCCTC
CCGAGGTGGAGGAGCAGGCCGCCGGCACCCTGCCCATGAGCTGCGCCCAGGAGAGCGGCATGGATAGACA
CCCTGCTGCTTGCGCCAGCGCCAGGATCAACGTCTAAGGCCGCGACTCTAGAACGCGTCACTGCGGCTAG
ATGTCTTTTCATAGCGACTACAGACATCAGCGCGTACCGGTTAGTAATGATCGACAATCAACCTCTGGAT
TACAAAATTTGTGAAAGATTGACTGGTATTCTTAACTATGTTGCTCCTTTTACGCTATGTGGATACGCTG
CTTTAATGCCTTTGTATCATGCTATTGCTTCCCGTATGGCTTTCATTTTCTCCTCCTTGTATAAATCCTG
GTTGCTGTCTCTTTATGAGGAGTTGTGGCCCGTTGTCAGGCAACGTGGCGTGGTGTGCACTGTGTTTGCT
GACGCAACCCCCACTGGTTGGGGCATTGCCACCACCTGTCAGCTCCTTTCCGGGACTTTCGCTTTCCCCC
TCCCTATTGCCACGGCGGAACTCATCGCCGCCTGCCTTGCCCGCTGCTGGACAGGGGCTCGGCTGTTGGG
CACTGACAATTCCGTGGTGTTGTCGGGGAAGCTGACGTCCTTTCCATGGCTGCTCGCCTGTGTTGCCACC
TGGATTCTGCGCGGGACGTCCTTCTGCTACGTCCCTTCGGCCCTCAATCCAGCGGACCTTCCTTCCCGCG
GCCTGCTGCCGGCTCTGCGGCCTCTTCCGCGTCTTCGCCTTCGCCCTCAGACGAGTCGGATCTCCCTTTG
GGCCGCCTCCCCGCCTGGCGATGGTACCGGTGTGGAAAGTCCCCAGGCTCCCCAGCAGGCAGAAGTATGC
AAAGCATGCATCTCAATTAGTCAGCAACCAGGTGTGGAAAGTCCCCAGGCTCCCCAGCAGGCAGAAGTAT
GCAAAGCATGCATCTCAATTAGTCAGCAACCATAGTCCCGCCCCTAACTCCGCCCATCCCGCCCCTAACT
CCGCCCAGTTCCGCCCATTCTCCGCCCCATGGCTGACTAATTTTTTTTATTTATGCAGAGGCCGAGGCCG
CCTCTGCCTCTGAGCTATTCCAGAAGTAGTGAGGAGGCTTTTTTGGAGGCCTAGGCTTTTGCAAAAAGCT
CCCGGGAGCTTGTATATCCATTTTCGGATCTGATCAGCACCTAGCATGGTGAGCAAGGGCGAGGAGCTGT
TCACCGGGGTGGTGCCCATCCTGGTCGAGCTGGACGGCGACGTAAACGGCCACAAGTTCAGCGTGTCCGG
CGAGGGCGAGGGCGATGCCACCTACGGCAAGCTGACCCTGAAGTTCATCTGCACCACCGGCAAGCTGCCC
GTGCCCTGGCCCACCCTCGTGACCACCTTCACCTACGGCGTGCAGTGCTTCGCCCGCTACCCCGACCACA
TGAAGCAGCACGACTTCTTCAAGTCCGCCATGCCCGAAGGCTACGTCCAGGAGCGCACCATCTTCTTCAA
GGACGACGGCAACTACAAGACCCGCGCCGAGGTGAAGTTCGAGGGCGACACCCTGGTGAACCGCATCGAG
CTGAAGGGCATCGACTTCAAGGAGGACGGCAACATCCTGGGGCACAAGCTGGAGTACAACTACAACAGCC
ACAAGGTCTATATCACCGCCGACAAGCAGAAGAACGGCATCAAGGTGAACTTCAAGACCCGCCACAACAT
CGAGGACGGCAGCGTGCAGCTCGCCGACCACTACCAGCAGAACACCCCCATCGGCGACGGCCCCGTGCTG
CTGCCCGACAACCACTACCTGAGCACCCAGTCCGCCCTGAGCAAAGACCCCAACGAGAAGCGCGATCACA
TGGTCCTGCTGGAGTTCGTGACCGCCGCCGGGATCACTCTCGGCATGGACGAGCTGTACAAGTAAGGTAC
CTTTAAGACCAATGACTTACAAGGCAGCTGTAGATCTTAGCCACTTTTTAAAAGAAAAGGGGGGACTGGA
AGGGCTAATTCACTCCCAACGAAGACAAGATCTGCTTTTTGCTTGTACTGGGTCTCTCTGGTTAGACCAG
ATCTGAGCCTGGGAGCTCTCTGGCTAACTAGGGAACCCACTGCTTAAGCCTCAATAAAGCTTGCCTTGAG
TGCTTCAAGTAGTGTGTGCCCGTCTGTTGTGTGACTCTGGTAACTAGAGATCCCTCAGACCCTTTTAGTC
AGTGTGGAAAATCTCTAGCAGTAGTAGTTCATGTCATCTTATTATTCAGTATTTATAACTTGCAAAGAAA
TGAATATCAGAGAGTGAGAGGAACTTGTTTATTGCAGCTTATAATGGTTACAAATAAAGCAATAGCATCA
CAAATTTCACAAATAAAGCATTTTTTTCACTGCATTCTAGTTGTGGTTTGTCCAAACTCATCAATGTATC
TTATCATGTCTGGCTCTAGCTATCCCGCCCCTAACTCCGCCCATCCCGCCCCTAACTCCGCCCAGTTCCG
CCCATTCTCCGCCCCATGGCTGACTAATTTTTTTTATTTATGCAGAGGCCGAGGCCGCCTCGGCCTCTGA
GCTATTCCAGAAGTAGTGAGGAGGCTTTTTTGGAGGCCTAGGGACGTACCCAATTCGCCCTATAGTGAGT
CGTATTACGCGCGCTCACTGGCCGTCGTTTTACAACGTCGTGACTGGGAAAACCCTGGCGTTACCCAACT
TAATCGCCTTGCAGCACATCCCCCTTTCGCCAGCTGGCGTAATAGCGAAGAGGCCCGCACCGATCGCCCT
TCCCAACAGTTGCGCAGCCTGAATGGCGAATGGG
[124 nt withheld, positions 6545-6668]
C
[91 nt withheld, positions 6670-6760]
A
[49 nt withheld, positions 6762-6810]
CCTTTGACGTTGGAGTCCACGTTCTTT
[37 nt withheld, positions 6838-6874]
ACCCTATCTCGGTCTATTCTTTTGATTTATAAGGGATTTTGCCGATTTCGGCCTATTGGTTAAAAAATGA
GCTGATTTAACAAAAATTTAACGCGAATTTTAACAAAATATTAACGCTTACAATTTAGGTGGCACTTTTC
GGGGAAATGTGCGCGGAACCCCTATTTGTTTATTTTTCTAAATACATTCAAATATGTATCCGCTCATGAG
ACAATAACCCTGATAAATGCTTCAATAATATTGAAAAAGGAAGAGTATGAGTATTCAACATTTCCGTGTC
GCCCTTATTCCCTTTTTTGCGGCATTTTGCCTTCCTGTTTTTGCTCACCCAGAAACGCTGGTGAAAGTAA
AAGATGCTGAAGATCAGTTGGGTGCACGAGTGGGTTACATCGAACTGGATCTCAACAGCGGTAAGATCCT
TGAGAGTTTTCGCCCCGAAGAACGTTTTCCAATGATGAGCACTTTTAAAGTTCTGCTATGTGGCGCGGTA
TTATCCCGTATTGACGCCGGGCAAGAGCAACTCGGTCGCCGCATACACTATTCTCAGAATGACTTGGTTG
AGTACTCACCAGTCACAGAAAAGCATCTTACGGATGGCATGACAGTAAGAGAATTATGCAGTGCTGCCAT
AACCATGAGTGATAACACTGCGGCCAACTTACTTCTGACAACGATCGGAGGACCGAAGGAGCTAACCGCT
TTTTTGCACAACATGGGGGATCATGTAACTCGCCTTGATCGTTGGGAACCGGAGCTGAATGAAGCCATAC
CAAACGACGAGCGTGACACCACGATGCCTGTAGCAATGGCAACAACGTTGCGCAAACTATTAACTGGCGA
ACTACTTACTCTAGCTTCCCGGCAACAATTAATAGACTGGATGGAGGCGGATAAAGTTGCAGGACCACTT
CTGCGCTCGGCCCTTCCGGCTGGCTGGTTTATTGCTGATAAATCTGGAGCCGGTGAGCGTGGGTCTCGCG
GTATCATTGCAGCACTGGGGCCAGATGGTAAGCCCTCCCGTATCGTAGTTATCTACACGACGGGGAGTCA
GGCAACTATGGATGAACGAAATAGACAGATCGCTGAGATAGGTGCCTCACTGATTAAGCATTGGTAACTG
TCAGACCAAGTTTACTCATATATACTTTAGATTGATTTAAAACTTCATTTTTAATTTAAAAGGATCTAGG
TGAAGATCCTTTTTGATAATCTCATGACCAAAATCCCTTAACGTGAGTTTTCGTTCCACTGAGCGTCAGA
CCCCGTAGAAAAGATCAAAGGATCTTCTTGAGATCCTTTTTTTCTGCGCGTAATCTGCTGCTTGCAAACA
AAAAAACCACCGCTACCAGCGGTGGTTTGTTTGCCGGATCAAGAGCTACCAACTCTTTTTCCGAAGGTAA
CTGGCTTCAGCAGAGCGCAGATACCAAATACTGTTCTTCTAGTGTAGCCGTAGTTAGGCCACCACTTCAA
GAACTCTGTAGCACCGCCTACATACCTCGCTCTGCTAATCCTGTTACCAGTGGCTGCTGCCAGTGGCGAT
AAGTCGTGTCTTACCGGGTTGGACTCAAGACGATAGTTACCGGATAAGGCGCAGCGGTCGGGCTGAACGG
GGGGTTCGTGCACACAGCCCAGCTTGGAGCGAACGACCTACACCGAACTGAGATACCTACAGCGTGAGCT
ATGAGAAAGCGCCACGCTTCCCGAAGGGAGAAAGGCGGACAGGTATCCGGTAAGCGGCAGGGTCGGAACA
GGAGAGCGCACGAGGGAGCTTCCAGGGGGAAACGCCTGGTATCTTTATAGTCCTGTCGGGTTTCGCCACC
TCTGACTTGAGCGTCGATTTTTGTGATGCTCGTCAGGGGGGCGGAGCCTATGGAAAAACGCCAGCAACGC
GGCCTTTTTACGGTTCCTGGCCTTTTGCTGGCCTTTTGCTCACATGTTCTTTCCTGCGTTATCCCCTGAT
TCTGTGGATAACCGTATTACCGCCTTTGAGTGAGCTGATACCGCTCGCCGCAGCCGAACGACCGAGCGCA
GCGAGTCAGTGAGCGAGGAAGCGGAAGAGCGCCCAATACGCAAACCGCCTCTCCCCGCGCGTTGGCCGAT
TCATTAATGCAGCTGGCACGACAGGTTTCCCGACTGGAAAGCGGGCAGTGAGCGCAACGCAATTAATGTG
AGTTAGCTCACTCATTAGGCACCCCAGGCTTTACACTTTATGCTTCCGGCTCGTATGTTGTGTGGAATTG
TGAGCGGATAACAATTTCACACAGGAAACAGCTATGACCATGATTACGCCAAGCGCGCAATTAACCCTCA
CTAAAGGGAACAAAAGCTGGAGCTGCAAGCTT
Features (pLannotate 1.2.2; 28 found; start..end, strand, type, name):
      3..229     +  promoter       RSV promoter: Rous sarcoma virus enhancer/promoter
    230..410     +  LTR            5' LTR (truncated): truncated 5' long terminal repeat (LTR) from HIV-1
    457..582     +  misc_feature   HIV-1 Ψ: packaging signal of human immunodeficiency virus type 1
    566..929     +  CDS            HIV-1 gag (fragment): gag protein from human immunodeficiency virus 1; gag
   1075..1308    +  misc_feature   RRE: The Rev response element (RRE) of HIV-1 allows for Rev-dependent mRNA export from the nucleus to the cytoplasm.
   1685..1785    +  CDS            Rev (fragment): human immunodeficiency virus 1 (HIV-1) Rev protein; rev; enhances nuclear export of unspliced and incompletely spliced viral mRNAs
   1804..1921    +  misc_feature   cPPT/CTS: central polypurine tract and central termination sequence of HIV-1
   2048..2079    +  promoter       minP: minimal TATA-box promoter with low basal activity
   2112..3761    +  CDS            luciferase: firefly luciferase synthetic luc2 version of the luciferase gene
   3765..3884    +  CDS            hPEST: PEST degradation sequence from mouse ornithine decarboxylase human codon-optimized
   3976..4564    +  misc_feature   WPRE: woodchuck hepatitis virus posttranscriptional regulatory element
   4579..4895    +  promoter       SV40 promoter: SV40 enhancer and early promoter
   4946..5665    +  CDS            EmGFP: Emerald GFP mammalian codon-optimized
   5664..5735    +  CDS            nef (fragment): NEF_HV1Z2 - Experimental evidence at protein level: Swiss-Prot protein existence level 1. Extracellular Nef protein targets CD4(+) T-lymphocytes for apoptosis by interacting with CXCR4 surface receptors. From Human immunodeficiency virus type 1 group M subtype D (isolate Z2/CDC-Z34) (HIV-1).
   5737..5970    +  LTR            3' LTR (ΔU3): self-inactivating 3' long terminal repeat (LTR) from HIV-1
   6042..6163    +  polyA_signal   SV40 poly(A) signal: SV40 polyadenylation signal
   6203..6338    +  rep_origin     SV40 ori: SV40 origin of replication
   6359..6377    -  promoter       T7 promoter: promoter for bacteriophage T7 RNA polymerase
   6385..6540    +  CDS            lacZα (fragment): LacZα fragment of β-galactosidase; lacZ fragment
   6545..6973    +  rep_origin     f1 ori (sequence partly withheld): f1 bacteriophage origin of replication; arrow indicates direction of (+) strand synthesis
   7026..7130    +  promoter       AmpR promoter: bla
   7131..7991    +  CDS            AmpR: β-lactamase; bla; confers resistance to ampicillin, carbenicillin, and related antibiotics
   8162..8750    +  rep_origin     ori: high-copy-number ColE1/pMB1/pBR322/pUC origin of replication
   8933..9025    +  CDS            lacI (fragment): lac repressor; lacI; The lac repressor binds to the lac operator to inhibit transcription in E. coli. This inhibition can be relieved by adding lactose or isopropyl-β-D-thiogalactopyranoside (IPTG).
   9038..9059    +  protein_bind   CAP binding site: CAP binding activates transcription in the presence of cAMP. E. coli catabolite activator protein
   9074..9104    +  promoter       lac promoter: promoter for the E. coli lac operon
   9112..9128    +  protein_bind   lac operator: The lac repressor binds to the lac operator to inhibit transcription in E. coli. This inhibition can be relieved by adding lactose or isopropyl-β-D-thiogalactopyranoside (IPTG). lac repressor encoded by lacI
   9173..9191    +  promoter       T3 promoter: promoter for bacteriophage T3 RNA polymerase
