[The description below was written by a language model from this plasmid's Addgene catalogue record and pLannotate feature annotations shown in this document.]
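Description:
pLminP_Luc2P_RE39 is a third-generation-style, self-inactivating HIV-1 lentiviral transfer plasmid built on the pLenti7.3 backbone and designed as a transcriptional reporter of PPARγ (PPARγ homodimer) activity. It is propagated in E. coli through a high-copy ColE1/pUC-type origin with ampicillin resistance (bla), and it also carries an f1 origin and remnants of a lac/lacZα cloning region flanked by T3 and T7 promoters. The viral portion consists of an RSV promoter fused to a truncated 5' LTR, which drives genomic RNA production in packaging cells, followed by the Ψ packaging signal with a gag fragment, the RRE for Rev-dependent export, the cPPT/CTS, WPRE, and a ΔU3 3' LTR. An SV40 poly(A) signal and SV40 origin lie downstream of the 3' LTR.

The reporter cassette places a minimal TATA-box promoter (minP), which has low basal activity, upstream of the synthetic firefly luciferase luc2 fused to an hPEST degradation sequence (Luc2P). This portion was derived from the Promega pGL4.29 reporter. The catalogue lists the promoter as PPARg, implying that PPARγ response elements sit upstream of minP. These elements are not annotated in the feature table, but an unannotated gap lies between the cPPT/CTS and minP. The PEST tag shortens luciferase half-life, so the signal tracks changes in pathway activity more closely. A separate SV40 promoter drives Emerald GFP, which serves as the marker for identifying or sorting transduced cells in place of drug selection. The sequenced record is slightly shorter than the stated total size. The construct appears to be one of a numbered set of response-element reporters for measuring pathway activity in transduced mammalian cells.
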