Addgene plasmid #90379: pLminP_Luc2P_RE39
Purpose: PPARg - PPARg homodimer gene reporter
Depositing lab: Ramnik Xavier. Depositing organization: Broad Institute. Publication: Simultaneous Pathway Activity Inference and Gene Expression Analysis Using RNA Sequencing. O'Connell DJ, Kolde R, Sooknah M, Graham DB, Sundberg TB, Latorre IJ, Mikkelsen TS, Xavier RJ. Cell Syst. 2016 May 25;2(5):323-34. doi: 10.1016/j.cels.2016.04.011. Epub 2016 May 19. PubMed 27211859.
Backbone
  Vector backbone: pLenti7.3
  Backbone manufacturer: Thermo Fisher
  Backbone size w/o insert (bp): 7251
  Total vector size (bp): 9293
  Vector type: Lentiviral
  Selectable markers: eGFP
Growth in bacteria
  Bacterial resistance: Ampicillin, 100 μg/mL
  Growth temperature: 37°C
  Growth strain: NEB Stable
  Copy number: High Copy
Gene/Insert
  Gene/Insert name: Firefly luciferase (alt name: Luc2P)
  Species: P. pyralis
  Insert size (bp): 1776
  Promoter: PPARg
  Cloning method: Gibson Cloning
  Sequencing primers: 5′ GGTACAGTGCAGGGGAAAGA
Resource information
  A portion of this plasmid was derived from a plasmid made by: pGL4.29 reporter vector (Promega)
Terms and licenses: Academic/Nonprofit Terms; Industry Terms: Not Available to Industry
How to cite: pLminP_Luc2P_RE39 was a gift from Ramnik Xavier (Addgene plasmid # 90379 ; http://n2t.net/addgene:90379 ; RRID:Addgene_90379)
